>Addgene plasmid #195504 | pX459_V2.0_pSpCas9(BB)-2A-Puro_T-REX17_Ex1_KI | addgene full sequence | sequence record 384994 | Addgene NGS Result
GGGGCGGGGGGSGGGGCGGGGCGAGGCGGAGAGGTGCGGCGGCAGCCAATCAGAGCGGCGCGCTCCGAAA
GTTTCCTTTTATGGCGAGGCGGCGGCGGCGGCGGCCCTATAAAAAGCGAAGCGCGCGGCGGGCGGGAGTC
GCTGCGCGCTGCCTTCGCCCCGTGCCCCGCTCCGCCGCCGCCTCGCGCCGCCCGCCCCGGCTCTGACTGA
CCGCGTTACTCCCACAGGTGAGCGGGCGGGACGGCCCTTCTCCTCCGGGCTGTAATTAGCTGAGCAAGAG
GTAAGGGTTTAAGGGATGGTTGGTTGGTGGGGTATTAATGTTTAATTACCTGGAGCACCTGCCTGAAATC
ACTTTTTTTCAGGTTGGACCGGTGCCACCATGGACTATAAGGACCACGACGGAGACTACAAGGATCATGA
TATTGATTACAAAGACGATGACGATAAGATGGCCCCAAAGAAGAAGCGGAAGGTCGGTATCCACGGAGTC
CCAGCAGCCGACAAGAAGTACAGCATCGGCCTGGACATCGGCACCAACTCTGTGGGCTGGGCCGTGATCA
CCGACGAGTACAAGGTGCCCAGCAAGAAATTCAAGGTGCTGGGCAACACCGACCGGCACAGCATCAAGAA
GAACCTGATCGGAGCCCTGCTGTTCGACAGCGGCGAAACAGCCGAGGCCACCCGGCTGAAGAGAACCGCC
AGAAGAAGATACACCAGACGGAAGAACCGGATCTGCTATCTGCAAGAGATCTTCAGCAACGAGATGGCCA
AGGTGGACGACAGCTTCTTCCACAGACTGGAAGAGTCCTTCCTGGTGGAAGAGGATAAGAAGCACGAGCG
GCACCCCATCTTCGGCAACATCGTGGACGAGGTGGCCTACCACGAGAAGTACCCCACCATCTACCACCTG
AGAAAGAAACTGGTGGACAGCACCGACAAGGCCGACCTGCGGCTGATCTATCTGGCCCTGGCCCACATGA
TCAAGTTCCGGGGCCACTTCCTGATCGAGGGCGACCTGAACCCCGACAACAGCGACGTGGACAAGCTGTT
CATCCAGCTGGTGCAGACCTACAACCAGCTGTTCGAGGAAAACCCCATCAACGCCAGCGGCGTGGACGCC
AAGGCCATCCTGTCTGCCAGACTGAGCAAGAGCAGACGGCTGGAAAATCTGATCGCCCAGCTGCCCGGCG
AGAAGAAGAATGGCCTGTTCGGAAACCTGATTGCCCTGAGCCTGGGCCTGACCCCCAACTTCAAGAGCAA
CTTCGACCTGGCCGAGGATGCCAAACTGCAGCTGAGCAAGGACACCTACGACGACGACCTGGACAACCTG
CTGGCCCAGATCGGCGACCAGTACGCCGACCTGTTTCTGGCCGCCAAGAACCTGTCCGACGCCATCCTGC
TGAGCGACATCCTGAGAGTGAACACCGAGATCACCAAGGCCCCCCTGAGCGCCTCTATGATCAAGAGATA
CGACGAGCACCACCAGGACCTGACCCTGCTGAAAGCTCTCGTGCGGCAGCAGCTGCCTGAGAAGTACAAA
GAGATTTTCTTCGACCAGAGCAAGAACGGCTACGCCGGCTACATTGACGGCGGAGCCAGCCAGGAAGAGT
TCTACAAGTTCATCAAGCCCATCCTGGAAAAGATGGACGGCACCGAGGAACTGCTCGTGAAGCTGAACAG
AGAGGACCTGCTGCGGAAGCAGCGGACCTTCGACAACGGCAGCATCCCCCACCAGATCCACCTGGGAGAG
CTGCACGCCATTCTGCGGCGGCAGGAAGATTTTTACCCATTCCTGAAGGACAACCGGGAAAAGATCGAGA
AGATCCTGACCTTCCGCATCCCCTACTACGTGGGCCCTCTGGCCAGGGGAAACAGCAGATTCGCCTGGAT
GACCAGAAAGAGCGAGGAAACCATCACCCCCTGGAACTTCGAGGAAGTGGTGGACAAGGGCGCTTCCGCC
CAGAGCTTCATCGAGCGGATGACCAACTTCGATAAGAACCTGCCCAACGAGAAGGTGCTGCCCAAGCACA
GCCTGCTGTACGAGTACTTCACCGTGTATAACGAGCTGACCAAAGTGAAATACGTGACCGAGGGAATGAG
AAAGCCCGCCTTCCTGAGCGGCGAGCAGAAAAAGGCCATCGTGGACCTGCTGTTCAAGACCAACCGGAAA
GTGACCGTGAAGCAGCTGAAAGAGGACTACTTCAAGAAAATCGAGTGCTTCGACTCCGTGGAAATCTCCG
GCGTGGAAGATCGGTTCAACGCCTCCCTGGGCACATACCACGATCTGCTGAAAATTATCAAGGACAAGGA
CTTCCTGGACAATGAGGAAAACGAGGACATTCTGGAAGATATCGTGCTGACCCTGACACTGTTTGAGGAC
AGAGAGATGATCGAGGAACGGCTGAAAACCTATGCCCACCTGTTCGACGACAAAGTGATGAAGCAGCTGA
AGCGGCGGAGATACACCGGCTGGGGCAGGCTGAGCCGGAAGCTGATCAACGGCATCCGGGACAAGCAGTC
CGGCAAGACAATCCTGGATTTCCTGAAGTCCGACGGCTTCGCCAACAGAAACTTCATGCAGCTGATCCAC
GACGACAGCCTGACCTTTAAAGAGGACATCCAGAAAGCCCAGGTGTCCGGCCAGGGCGATAGCCTGCACG
AGCACATTGCCAATCTGGCCGGCAGCCCCGCCATTAAGAAGGGCATCCTGCAGACAGTGAAGGTGGTGGA
CGAGCTCGTGAAAGTGATGGGCCGGCACAAGCCCGAGAACATCGTGATCGAAATGGCCAGAGAGAACCAG
ACCACCCAGAAGGGACAGAAGAACAGCCGCGAGAGAATGAAGCGGATCGAAGAGGGCATCAAAGAGCTGG
GCAGCCAGATCCTGAAAGAACACCCCGTGGAAAACACCCAGCTGCAGAACGAGAAGCTGTACCTGTACTA
CCTGCAGAATGGGCGGGATATGTACGTGGACCAGGAACTGGACATCAACCGGCTGTCCGACTACGATGTG
GACCATATCGTGCCTCAGAGCTTTCTGAAGGACGACTCCATCGACAACAAGGTGCTGACCAGAAGCGACA
AGAACCGGGGCAAGAGCGACAACGTGCCCTCCGAAGAGGTCGTGAAGAAGATGAAGAACTACTGGCGGCA
GCTGCTGAACGCCAAGCTGATTACCCAGAGAAAGTTCGACAATCTGACCAAGGCCGAGAGAGGCGGCCTG
AGCGAACTGGATAAGGCCGGCTTCATCAAGAGACAGCTGGTGGAAACCCGGCAGATCACAAAGCACGTGG
CACAGATCCTGGACTCCCGGATGAACACTAAGTACGACGAGAATGACAAGCTGATCCGGGAAGTGAAAGT
GATCACCCTGAAGTCCAAGCTGGTGTCCGATTTCCGGAAGGATTTCCAGTTTTACAAAGTGCGCGAGATC
AACAACTACCACCACGCCCACGACGCCTACCTGAACGCCGTCGTGGGAACCGCCCTGATCAAAAAGTACC
CTAAGCTGGAAAGCGAGTTCGTGTACGGCGACTACAAGGTGTACGACGTGCGGAAGATGATCGCCAAGAG
CGAGCAGGAAATCGGCAAGGCTACCGCCAAGTACTTCTTCTACAGCAACATCATGAACTTTTTCAAGACC
GAGATTACCCTGGCCAACGGCGAGATCCGGAAGCGGCCTCTGATCGAGACAAACGGCGAAACCGGGGAGA
TCGTGTGGGATAAGGGCCGGGATTTTGCCACCGTGCGGAAAGTGCTGAGCATGCCCCAAGTGAATATCGT
GAAAAAGACCGAGGTGCAGACAGGCGGCTTCAGCAAAGAGTCTATCCTGCCCAAGAGGAACAGCGATAAG
CTGATCGCCAGAAAGAAGGACTGGGACCCTAAGAAGTACGGCGGCTTCGACAGCCCCACCGTGGCCTATT
CTGTGCTGGTGGTGGCCAAAGTGGAAAAGGGCAAGTCCAAGAAACTGAAGAGTGTGAAAGAGCTGCTGGG
GATCACCATCATGGAAAGAAGCAGCTTCGAGAAGAATCCCATCGACTTTCTGGAAGCCAAGGGCTACAAA
GAAGTGAAAAAGGACCTGATCATCAAGCTGCCTAAGTACTCCCTGTTCGAGCTGGAAAACGGCCGGAAGA
GAATGCTGGCCTCTGCCGGCGAACTGCAGAAGGGAAACGAACTGGCCCTGCCCTCCAAATATGTGAACTT
CCTGTACCTGGCCAGCCACTATGAGAAGCTGAAGGGCTCCCCCGAGGATAATGAGCAGAAACAGCTGTTT
GTGGAACAGCACAAGCACTACCTGGACGAGATCATCGAGCAGATCAGCGAGTTCTCCAAGAGAGTGATCC
TGGCCGACGCTAATCTGGACAAAGTGCTGTCCGCCTACAACAAGCACCGGGATAAGCCCATCAGAGAGCA
GGCCGAGAATATCATCCACCTGTTTACCCTGACCAATCTGGGAGCCCCTGCCGCCTTCAAGTACTTTGAC
ACCACCATCGACCGGAAGAGGTACACCAGCACCAAAGAGGTGCTGGACGCCACCCTGATCCACCAGAGCA
TCACCGGCCTGTACGAGACACGGATCGACCTGTCTCAGCTGGGAGGCGACAAAAGGCCGGCGGCCACGAA
AAAGGCCGGCCAGGCAAAAAAGAAAAAGGAATTCGGCAGTGGAGAGGGCAGAGGAAGTCTGCTAACATGC
GGTGACGTCGAGGAGAATCCTGGCCCAATGACCGAGTACAAGCCCACGGTGCGCCTCGCCACCCGCGACG
ACGTCCCCAGGGCCGTACGCACCCTCGCCGCCGCGTTCGCCGACTACCCCGCCACGCGCCACACCGTCGA
TCCGGACCGCCACATCGAGCGGGTCACCGAGCTGCAAGAACTCTTCCTCACGCGCGTCGGGCTCGACATC
GGCAAGGTGTGGGTCGCGGACGACGGCGCCGCGGTGGCGGTCTGGACCACGCCGGAGAGCGTCGAAGCGG
GGGCGGTGTTCGCCGAGATCGGCCCGCGCATGGCCGAGTTGAGCGGTTCCCGGCTGGCCGCGCAGCAACA
GATGGAAGGCCTCCTGGCGCCGCACCGGCCCAAGGAGCCCGCGTGGTTCCTGGCCACCGTCGGCGTCTCG
CCCGACCACCAGGGCAAGGGTCTGGGCAGCGCCGTCGTGCTCCCCGGAGTGGAGGCGGCCGAGCGCGCCG
GGGTGCCCGCCTTCCTGGAGACCTCCGCGCCCCACAACCTCCCCTTCTACGAGCGGCTCGGCTTCACCGT
CACCGCCGACGTCGAGGTGCCCGAAGGACCGCGCACCTGGTGCATGACCCGCAAGCCCGGTGCCTGAGAA
TTCTAACTAGAGCTCGCTGATCAGCCTCGACTGTGCCTTCTAGTTGCCAGCCATCTGTTGTTTGCCCCTC
CCCCGTGCCTTCCTTGACCCTGGAAGGTGCCACTCCCACTGTCCTTTCCTAATAAAATGAGGAAATTGCA
TCGCATTGTCTGAGTAGGTGTCATTCTATTCTGGGGGGTGGGGTGGGGCAGGACAGCAAGGGGGAGGATT
GGGAAGAGAATAGCAGGCATGCTGGGGAGCGGCCGCAGGAACCCCTAGTGATGGAGTTGGCCACTCCCTC
TCTGCGCGCTCGCTCGCTCACTGAGGCCGGGCGACCAAAGGTCGCCCGACGCCCGGGCTTTGCCCGGGCG
GCCTCAGTGAGCGAGCGAGCGCGCAGCTGCCTGCAGGGGCGCCTGATGCGGTATTTTCTCCTTACGCATC
TGTGCGGTATTTCACACCGCATA
[95 nt withheld, positions 5764-5858]
T
[46 nt withheld, positions 5860-5905]
C
[141 nt withheld, positions 5907-6047]
CCTTTGACGTTGGAGTCCACGTTCTTT
[37 nt withheld, positions 6075-6111]
ACTCTATCTCGGGCTATTCTTTTGATTTATAAGGGATTTTGCCGATTTCGGTCTATTGGTTAAAAAATGA
GCTGATTTAACAAAAATTTAACGCGAATTTTAACAAAATATTAACGTTTACAATTTTATGGTGCACTCTC
AGTACAATCTGCTCTGATGCCGCATAGTTAAGCCAGCCCCGACACCCGCCAACACCCGCTGACGCGCCCT
GACGGGCTTGTCTGCTCCCGGCATCCGCTTACAGACAAGCTGTGACCGTCTCCGGGAGCTGCATGTGTCA
GAGGTTTTCACCGTCATCACCGAAACGCGCGAGACGAAAGGGCCTCGTGATACGCCTATTTTTATAGGTT
AATGTCATGATAATAATGGTTTCTTAGACGTCAGGTGGCACTTTTCGGGGAAATGTGCGCGGAACCCCTA
TTTGTTTATTTTTCTAAATACATTCAAATATGTATCCGCTCATGAGACAATAACCCTGATAAATGCTTCA
ATAATATTGAAAAAGGAAGAGTATGAGTATTCAACATTTCCGTGTCGCCCTTATTCCCTTTTTTGCGGCA
TTTTGCCTTCCTGTTTTTGCTCACCCAGAAACGCTGGTGAAAGTAAAAGATGCTGAAGATCAGTTGGGTG
CACGAGTGGGTTACATCGAACTGGATCTCAACAGCGGTAAGATCCTTGAGAGTTTTCGCCCCGAAGAACG
TTTTCCAATGATGAGCACTTTTAAAGTTCTGCTATGTGGCGCGGTATTATCCCGTATTGACGCCGGGCAA
GAGCAACTCGGTCGCCGCATACACTATTCTCAGAATGACTTGGTTGAGTACTCACCAGTCACAGAAAAGC
ATCTTACGGATGGCATGACAGTAAGAGAATTATGCAGTGCTGCCATAACCATGAGTGATAACACTGCGGC
CAACTTACTTCTGACAACGATCGGAGGACCGAAGGAGCTAACCGCTTTTTTGCACAACATGGGGGATCAT
GTAACTCGCCTTGATCGTTGGGAACCGGAGCTGAATGAAGCCATACCAAACGACGAGCGTGACACCACGA
TGCCTGTAGCAATGGCAACAACGTTGCGCAAACTATTAACTGGCGAACTACTTACTCTAGCTTCCCGGCA
ACAATTAATAGACTGGATGGAGGCGGATAAAGTTGCAGGACCACTTCTGCGCTCGGCCCTTCCGGCTGGC
TGGTTTATTGCTGATAAATCTGGAGCCGGTGAGCGTGGAAGCCGCGGTATCATTGCAGCACTGGGGCCAG
ATGGTAAGCCCTCCCGTATCGTAGTTATCTACACGACGGGGAGTCAGGCAACTATGGATGAACGAAATAG
ACAGATCGCTGAGATAGGTGCCTCACTGATTAAGCATTGGTAACTGTCAGACCAAGTTTACTCATATATA
CTTTAGATTGATTTAAAACTTCATTTTTAATTTAAAAGGATCTAGGTGAAGATCCTTTTTGATAATCTCA
TGACCAAAATCCCTTAACGTGAGTTTTCGTTCCACTGAGCGTCAGACCCCGTAGAAAAGATCAAAGGATC
TTCTTGAGATCCTTTTTTTCTGCGCGTAATCTGCTGCTTGCAAACAAAAAAACCACCGCTACCAGCGGTG
GTTTGTTTGCCGGATCAAGAGCTACCAACTCTTTTTCCGAAGGTAACTGGCTTCAGCAGAGCGCAGATAC
CAAATACTGTTCTTCTAGTGTAGCCGTAGTTAGGCCACCACTTCAAGAACTCTGTAGCACCGCCTACATA
CCTCGCTCTGCTAATCCTGTTACCAGTGGCTGCTGCCAGTGGCGATAAGTCGTGTCTTACCGGGTTGGAC
TCAAGACGATAGTTACCGGATAAGGCGCAGCGGTCGGGCTGAACGGGGGGTTCGTGCACACAGCCCAGCT
TGGAGCGAACGACCTACACCGAACTGAGATACCTACAGCGTGAGCTATGAGAAAGCGCCACGCTTCCCGA
AGGGAGAAAGGCGGACAGGTATCCGGTAAGCGGCAGGGTCGGAACAGGAGAGCGCACGAGGGAGCTTCCA
GGGGGAAACGCCTGGTATCTTTATAGTCCTGTCGGGTTTCGCCACCTCTGACTTGAGCGTCGATTTTTGT
GATGCTCGTCAGGGGGGCGGAGCCTATGGAAAAACGCCAGCAACGCGGCCTTTTTACGGTTCCTGGCCTT
TTGCTGGCCTTTTGCTCACATGTGAGGGCCTATTTCCCATGATTCCTTCATATTTGCATATACGATACAA
GGCTGTTAGAGAGATAATTGGAATTAATTTGACTGTAAACACAAAGATATTAGTACAAAATACGTGACGT
AGAAAGTAATAATTTCTTGGGTAGTTTGCAGTTTTAAAATTATGTTTTAAAATGGACTATCATATGCTTA
CCGTAACTTGAAAGTATTTCGATTTCTTGGCTTTATATATCTTGTGGAAAGGACGAAACACCGTGAGAGG
AACCATCTTCAGGGTTTTAGAGCTAGAAATAGCAAGTTAAAATAAGGCTAGTCCGTTATCAACTTGAAAA
AGTGGCACCGAGTCGGTGCTTTTTTGTTTTAGAGCTAGAAATAGCAAGTTAAAATAAGGCTAGTCCGTTT
TTAGCGCGTGCGCCAATTCTGCAGACAAATGGCTCTAGAGGTACCCGTTACATAACTTACGGTAAATGGC
CCGCCTGGCTGACCGCCCAACGACCCCCGCCCATTGACGTCAATAGTAACGCCAATAGGGACTTTCCATT
GACGTCAATGGGTGGAGTATTTACGGTAAACTGCCCACTTGGCAGTACATCAAGTGTATCATATGCCAAG
TACGCCCCCTATTGACGTCAATGACGGTAAATGGCCCGCCTGGCATTGTGCCCAGTACATGACCTTATGG
GACTTTCCTACTTGGCAGTACATCTACGTATTAGTCATCGCTATTACCATGGTCGAGGTGAGCCCCACGT
TCTGCTTCACTCTCCCCATCTCCCCCCCCTCCCCACCCCCAATTTTGTATTTATTTATTTTTTAATTATT
TTGTGCAGCGATG
Features (pLannotate 1.2.2; 20 found; start..end, strand, type, name):
      1..134     +  promoter       chicken β-actin promoter (fragment): contains a 21-bp deletion relative to the standard chicken β-actin promoter
    135..362     +  intron         hybrid intron: hybrid between chicken β-actin (CBA) and minute virus of mice (MMV) introns (Gray et al., 2011)
    500..2101    +  CDS            Cas9(N): N-terminal portion of Streptococcus pyogenes Cas9 (Zetsche et al., 2015)
   2102..4600    +  CDS            Cas9(C): C-terminal portion of Streptococcus pyogenes Cas9 (Zetsche et al., 2015)
   4601..4648    +  CDS            nucleoplasmin NLS: bipartite nuclear localization signal from nucleoplasmin
   4718..5317    +  CDS            PuroR (fragment): puromycin N-acetyltransferase; pac from Streptomyces; confers resistance to puromycin
   5351..5462    +  polyA_signal   bGH poly(A) signal: bovine growth hormone polyadenylation signal
   5567..5707    +  repeat_region  AAV2 ITR: inverted terminal repeat of adeno-associated virus serotype 2 inverted
   5712..5763    -  misc_feature   bom (fragment): basis of mobility region from pBR322
   5782..6237    +  rep_origin     f1 ori (sequence partly withheld): f1 bacteriophage origin of replication; arrow indicates direction of (+) strand synthesis
   6238..6287    -  misc_feature   bom (fragment): basis of mobility region from pBR322
   6389..6424    -  CDS            rop (fragment): Rop protein, which maintains plasmids at low copy number; rop
   6519..6623    +  promoter       AmpR promoter: bla
   6624..7484    +  CDS            AmpR: β-lactamase; bla; confers resistance to ampicillin, carbenicillin, and related antibiotics
   7655..8243    +  rep_origin     ori: high-copy-number ColE1/pMB1/pBR322/pUC origin of replication
   8305..8545    +  promoter       U6 promoter: RNA polymerase III promoter for human U6 snRNA
   8575..8650    +  misc_RNA       gRNA scaffold: guide RNA scaffold for the Streptococcus pyogenes CRISPR/Cas9 system
   8657..8700    +  misc_RNA       gRNA scaffold (fragment): guide RNA scaffold for the Streptococcus pyogenes CRISPR/Cas9 system
   8747..9032    +  enhancer       CMV enhancer: human cytomegalovirus immediate early enhancer; contains an 18-bp deletion relative to the standard CMV enhancer
   9034..9134    +  promoter       chicken β-actin promoter (fragment): contains a 21-bp deletion relative to the standard chicken β-actin promoter
