[The description below was written by a language model from this plasmid's Addgene catalogue record and pLannotate feature annotations shown in this document.]
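Description:
pX459_V2.0_pSpCas9(BB)-2A-Puro_T-REX17_Ex1_KI is an all-in-one mammalian CRISPR expression plasmid built on the pSpCas9(BB)-2A-Puro (PX459) V2.0 backbone, into which a single guide sequence targeting exon 1 of the human long non-coding RNA T-REX17 (chromosome 8) was inserted by Gibson cloning from a synthetic oligonucleotide. The guide is transcribed from the human U6 RNA polymerase III promoter and is fused to the Streptococcus pyogenes gRNA scaffold; the annotation also picks up a second, partial scaffold fragment just downstream. In bacteria the plasmid replicates from a high-copy ColE1/pUC-type origin and is selected with ampicillin through the bla gene. An f1 origin and a single AAV2 ITR are also annotated as backbone remnants.

The protein-coding cassette is driven by a hybrid promoter made of the CMV enhancer, the chicken β-actin promoter and a hybrid intron. The promoter appears split in the feature table only because the circular sequence is numbered from within it. It expresses S. pyogenes Cas9, recorded as carrying an N-terminal 3xFLAG tag and annotated with a C-terminal nucleoplasmin nuclear localization signal. Cas9 is linked through a T2A self-cleaving peptide to puromycin N-acetyltransferase, and the transcript ends at a bGH polyadenylation signal. A single transcript therefore yields both the nuclease and the resistance marker, so transfected cells can be enriched with puromycin. The depositor notes an alanine-to-serine substitution in the puromycin gene that does not impair selection.

The "KI" in the name suggests use in a knock-in strategy at T-REX17 exon 1, but the record itself states only the targeting purpose and describes no donor template. The sequenced record (9,134 nt) is slightly shorter than the listed total size of 9,177 bp.
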