Addgene plasmid #195504: pX459_V2.0_pSpCas9(BB)-2A-Puro_T-REX17_Ex1_KI
Purpose: Cas9-2A-Puro expression vector bearing a sgRNA targeting Exon 1 of human lncRNA T-REX17
Depositing lab: Alexander Meissner. Depositing organization: Max Planck Institute for Molecular Genetics. Publication: T-REX17 is a transiently expressed non-coding RNA essential for human endoderm formation. Landshammer A, Bolondi A, Kretzmer H, Much C, Buschow R, Rose A, Wu HJ, Mackowiak SD, Braendl B, Giesselmann P, Tornisiello R, Parsi KM, Huey J, Mielke T, Meierhofer D, Maehr R, Hnisz D, Michor F, Rinn JL, Meissner A. Elife. 2023 Jan 31;12:e83077. doi: 10.7554/eLife.83077. PubMed 36719724.
Backbone
  Vector backbone: pSpCas9(BB)-2A-Puro (PX459) V2.0 (Plasmid #62988)
  Backbone manufacturer: Feng Zhang
  Backbone size w/o insert (bp): 9174
  Total vector size (bp): 9177
  Modifications to backbone: sgRNA targeting Exon 1 of human lncRNA T-REX17
  Vector type: Mammalian Expression, CRISPR
  Selectable markers: Puromycin
Growth in bacteria
  Bacterial resistance: Ampicillin, 100 μg/mL
  Growth temperature: 37°C
  Growth strain: DH5alpha
  Copy number: Unknown
Gene/Insert
  Gene/Insert name: sgRNA
  gRNA/shRNA sequence: GTGAGAGGAACCATCTTCAGG
  Species: H. sapiens (human)
  GenBank ID: hg19, chr8:55140763-55140783
  Promoter: U6
  Tag / fusion protein: 3XFLAG (N terminal on insert); T2A (C terminal on insert); Puro (C terminal on insert)
  Cloning method: Gibson Cloning
  Sequencing primers: 5′ CGATACAAGGCTGTTAGAGAG; 3′ ggaaagtccctattggcgtta
Resource information
  A portion of this plasmid was derived from a plasmid made by: sgRNA was ordered from Sigma-Aldrich as synthetic ssODN oligonucleotide
Terms and licenses: Academic/Nonprofit Terms; Industry Terms: Not Available to Industry
Depositor comments: Please note there is a A to S mutation in Puromycin but this has no impact on the Puromycin selection cassette.
How to cite: pX459_V2.0_pSpCas9(BB)-2A-Puro_T-REX17_Ex1_KI was a gift from Alexander Meissner (Addgene plasmid # 195504 ; http://n2t.net/addgene:195504 ; RRID:Addgene_195504)
